Addgene plasmid #57467: mEos3.2-MannII-N-10
Purpose: Localization: Mannosidase/Golgi, Excitation: 507 / 572, Emission: 516 / 580
Depositing lab: Michael Davidson. Depositing organization: Florida State University, Tallahassee.
Backbone
  Vector backbone: mEos3.2-N1
  Backbone size w/o insert (bp): 4750
  Vector type: Mammalian Expression
  Selectable markers: Neomycin (select with G418)
Growth in bacteria
  Bacterial resistance: Kanamycin, 50 μg/mL
  Growth temperature: 37°C
  Growth strain: DH5alpha
  Copy number: High Copy
Gene/Insert
  Gene/Insert name: MannII (alt name: NM_008549.2)
  Species: M. musculus (mouse)
  Mutation: aa 1-112 of MannII
  Entrez Gene: Man2a1 (a.k.a. Mana-2, Mana2, Map-2)
  Promoter: CMV
  Tag / fusion protein: mEos3.2 (C terminal on backbone)
  Cloning method: Unknown
  Sequencing primers: 5′ CMV-F; 3′ SV40pA-R
Terms and licenses: Academic/Nonprofit Terms; Industry Terms
Depositor comments: . Excitation = 507 / 572; Emission = 516 / 580
How to cite: mEos3.2-MannII-N-10 was a gift from Michael Davidson (Addgene plasmid # 57467 ; http://n2t.net/addgene:57467 ; RRID:Addgene_57467)
