[The description below was written by a language model from this plasmid's Addgene catalogue record and pLannotate feature annotations shown in this document.]
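Description:
mEos3.2-MannII-N-10 is a mammalian expression plasmid built on the mEos3.2-N1 backbone, an N1-style vector in which a targeting sequence is placed upstream of the fluorescent protein. The sequenced record is about 5 kb. It is propagated in E. coli through a high-copy ColE1/pUC-type origin and also carries an f1 phage origin. A single NeoR/KanR (Tn5 aminoglycoside phosphotransferase) gene serves both hosts: a bacterial bla-type promoter drives it for kanamycin selection in bacteria, while the adjacent SV40 enhancer/early promoter and an HSV TK polyadenylation signal allow G418 selection of transfected mammalian cells. Several short annotated fragments (RSF ori, large T antigen, ble, bGH poly(A)) are most likely automated matches to backbone remnants, with no function indicated by the record.

The payload is a fusion driven by the human CMV immediate-early enhancer and promoter and terminated by the SV40 poly(A) signal. It consists of the N-terminal portion (amino acids 1–112) of mouse alpha-mannosidase II (Man2a1), a Golgi enzyme of N-glycan maturation, joined by a short linker to mEos3.2 at its C terminus. The record lists the localization as mannosidase/Golgi, so this fragment serves as a Golgi-targeting sequence for the fluorescent protein. mEos3.2 is an improved monomeric variant of the green-to-red photoswitchable protein EosFP, with listed excitation/emission of 507/516 nm for the green form and 572/580 nm for the red form. The construct therefore acts as a Golgi marker for live- or fixed-cell fluorescence imaging. Photoconvertible proteins of this kind are generally used for tracking of highlighted protein pools or for single-molecule localization microscopy, although the record does not name a specific application.
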