Features (pLannotate 1.2.2; 15 found; start..end, strand, type, name):
      1..51      +  rep_origin     RSF ori (fragment): Plasmids containing the RSF 1030 origin of replication can be propagated in E. coli cells that contain additional plasmids with compatible origins.
    119..422     +  enhancer       CMV enhancer: human cytomegalovirus immediate early enhancer
    423..626     +  promoter       CMV promoter: human cytomegalovirus (CMV) immediate early promoter
    661..1014    +  CDS            Man2a1 (fragment): MA2A1_MOUSE - Also known as Mana2. Experimental evidence at protein level: Swiss-Prot protein existence level 1. Catalyzes the first committed step in the biosynthesis of complex N-glycans. It controls conversion of high mannose to complex N- glycans; the final hydrolytic step in the N-glycan maturation pathway. From Mus musculus (Mouse).
   1027..1707    +  CDS            mEos3.2: improved monomeric variant of green-to-red photoswitchable fluorescent protein EosFP (Zhang et al., 2012)
   1723..1806    +  CDS            large T antigen (fragment): large T antigen from SV40 (simian virus 40)
   1829..1950    +  polyA_signal   SV40 poly(A) signal: SV40 polyadenylation signal
   1984..2412    -  rep_origin     f1 ori (sequence partly withheld): f1 bacteriophage origin of replication; arrow indicates direction of (+) strand synthesis
   2439..2543    +  promoter       AmpR promoter: bla
   2545..2902    +  promoter       SV40 promoter: SV40 enhancer and early promoter
   2937..3731    +  CDS            NeoR/KanR: aminoglycoside phosphotransferase from Tn5; aph(3')-II (or nptII); confers resistance to neomycin, kanamycin, and G418 (Geneticin®)
   3752..3904    +  CDS            ble (fragment): BLE_KLEPN - Experimental evidence at protein level: Swiss-Prot protein existence level 1. Binding protein with a strong affinity to the bleomycin family of antibiotics. Binds to CL990; an antimitotic-antibiotic compound. From Klebsiella pneumoniae.
   3963..4010    +  polyA_signal   HSV TK poly(A) signal: herpes simplex virus thymidine kinase polyadenylation signal (Cole and Stacy, 1985)
   4101..4117    -  polyA_signal   bGH poly(A) signal (fragment): bovine growth hormone polyadenylation signal
   4339..4927    +  rep_origin     ori: high-copy-number ColE1/pMB1/pBR322/pUC origin of replication
>Addgene plasmid #57467 | mEos3.2-MannII-N-10 | addgene full sequence | sequence record 213115 | Addgene NGS Result
CATGTTCTTTCCTGCGTTATCCCCTGATTCTGTGGATAACCGTATTACCGCCATGCATTAGTTATTAATA
GTAATCAATTACGGGGTCATTAGTTCATAGCCCATATATGGAGTTCCGCGTTACATAACTTACGGTAAAT
GGCCCGCCTGGCTGACCGCCCAACGACCCCCGCCCATTGACGTCAATAATGACGTATGTTCCCATAGTAA
CGCCAATAGGGACTTTCCATTGACGTCAATGGGTGGAGTATTTACGGTAAACTGCCCACTTGGCAGTACA
TCAAGTGTATCATATGCCAAGTACGCCCCCTATTGACGTCAATGACGGTAAATGGCCCGCCTGGCATTAT
GCCCAGTACATGACCTTATGGGACTTTCCTACTTGGCAGTACATCTACGTATTAGTCATCGCTATTACCA
TGGTGATGCGGTTTTGGCAGTACATCAATGGGCGTGGATAGCGGTTTGACTCACGGGGATTTCCAAGTCT
CCACCCCATTGACGTCAATGGGAGTTTGTTTTGGCACCAAAATCAACGGGACTTTCCAAAATGTCGTAAC
AACTCCGCCCCATTGACGCAAATGGGCGGTAGGCGTGTACGGTGGGAGGTCTATATAAGCAGAGCTGGTT
TAGTGAACCGTCAGATCCGCTAGCGCCACCATGAAGTTAAGTCGCCAGTTCACCGTGTTTGGCAGCGCGA
TCTTCTGCGTCGTAATCTTCTCACTCTACCTGATGCTGGACAGGGGTCACTTGGACTACCCTCGGGGCCC
GCGCCAGGAGGGCTCCTTTCCGCAGGGCCAGCTTTCAATATTGCAAGAAAAGATTGACCATTTGGAGCGT
TTGCTCGCTGAGAACAACGAGATCATCTCAAATATCAGAGACTCAGTCATCAACCTGAGCGAGTCTGTGG
AGGACGGCCCGCGGGGGTCACCAGGCAACGCCAGCCAAGGCTCCATCCACCTCCACTCGCCACAGTTGGC
CCTGCAGGCTGACCCCAGCTCCGGATCGGATCCACCGGTCGCCACCATGAGTGCGATTAAGCCAGACATG
AAGATCAAACTCCGTATGGAAGGCAACGTAAACGGGCACCACTTTGTGATCGACGGAGATGGTACAGGCA
AGCCTTTTGAGGGAAAACAGAGTATGGATCTTGAAGTCAAAGAGGGCGGACCTCTGCCTTTTGCCTTTGA
TATCCTGACCACTGCATTCCATTACGGCAACAGGGTATTCGCCAAATATCCAGACAACATACAAGACTAT
TTTAAGCAGTCGTTTCCTAAGGGGTATTCGTGGGAACGAAGCTTGACTTTCGAAGACGGGGGCATTTGCA
ACGCCAGAAACGACATAACAATGGAAGGGGACACTTTCTATAATAAAGTTCGATTTTATGGTACCAACTT
TCCCGCCAATGGTCCAGTTATGCAGAAGAAGACGCTGAAATGGGAGCCCTCCACTGAGAAAATGTATGTG
CGTGATGGAGTGCTGACGGGTGATATTGAGATGGCTTTGTTGCTTGAAGGAAATGCCCATTACCGATGTG
ACTTCAGAACTACTTACAAAGCTAAGGAGAAGGGTGTCAAGTTACCAGGCGCCCACTTTGTGGACCACTG
CATTGAGATTTTAAGCCATGACAAAGATTACAACAAGGTTAAGCTGTATGAGCATGCTGTTGCTCATTCT
GGATTGCCTGACAATGCCAGACGATAAGCGGCCGCGACTCTAGATCATAATCAGCCATACCACATTTGTA
GAGGTTTTACTTGCTTTAAAAAACCTCCCACACCTCCCCCTGAACCTGAAACATAAAATGAATGCAATTG
TTGTTGTTAACTTGTTTATTGCAGCTTATAATGGTTACAAATAAAGCAATAGCATCACAAATTTCACAAA
TAAAGCATTTTTTTCACTGCATTCTAGTTGTGGTTTGTCCAAACTCATCAATGTATCTTAAGGCGTAAAT
TGTAAGCGTTAATATTTTGTTAAAATTCGCGTTAAATTTTTGTTAAATCAGCTCATTTTTTAACCAATAG
GCCGAAATCGGCAAAATCCCTTATAAATCAAAAGAATAGACCGAGATAGGGT
[37 nt withheld, positions 2083-2119]
AAAGAACGTGGACTCCAACGTCAAAGG
[49 nt withheld, positions 2147-2195]
T
[91 nt withheld, positions 2197-2287]
G
[124 nt withheld, positions 2289-2412]
CAGGTGGCACTTTTCGGGGAAATGTGCGCGGAACCCCTATTTGTTTATTTTTCTAAATACATTCAAATAT
GTATCCGCTCATGAGACAATAACCCTGATAAATGCTTCAATAATATTGAAAAAGGAAGAGTCCTGAGGCG
GAAAGAACCAGCTGTGGAATGTGTGTCAGTTAGGGTGTGGAAAGTCCCCAGGCTCCCCAGCAGGCAGAAG
TATGCAAAGCATGCATCTCAATTAGTCAGCAACCAGGTGTGGAAAGTCCCCAGGCTCCCCAGCAGGCAGA
AGTATGCAAAGCATGCATCTCAATTAGTCAGCAACCATAGTCCCGCCCCTAACTCCGCCCATCCCGCCCC
TAACTCCGCCCAGTTCCGCCCATTCTCCGCCCCATGGCTGACTAATTTTTTTTATTTATGCAGAGGCCGA
GGCCGCCTCGGCCTCTGAGCTATTCCAGAAGTAGTGAGGAGGCTTTTTTGGAGGCCTAGGCTTTTGCAAA
GATCGATCAAGAGACAGGATGAGGATCGTTTCGCATGATTGAACAAGATGGATTGCACGCAGGTTCTCCG
GCCGCTTGGGTGGAGAGGCTATTCGGCTATGACTGGGCACAACAGACAATCGGCTGCTCTGATGCCGCCG
TGTTCCGGCTGTCAGCGCAGGGGCGCCCGGTTCTTTTTGTCAAGACCGACCTGTCCGGTGCCCTGAATGA
ACTGCAAGACGAGGCAGCGCGGCTATCGTGGCTGGCCACGACGGGCGTTCCTTGCGCAGCTGTGCTCGAC
GTTGTCACTGAAGCGGGAAGGGACTGGCTGCTATTGGGCGAAGTGCCGGGGCAGGATCTCCTGTCATCTC
ACCTTGCTCCTGCCGAGAAAGTATCCATCATGGCTGATGCAATGCGGCGGCTGCATACGCTTGATCCGGC
TACCTGCCCATTCGACCACCAAGCGAAACATCGCATCGAGCGAGCACGTACTCGGATGGAAGCCGGTCTT
GTCGATCAGGATGATCTGGACGAAGAGCATCAGGGGCTCGCGCCAGCCGAACTGTTCGCCAGGCTCAAGG
CGAGCATGCCCGACGGCGAGGATCTCGTCGTGACCCATGGCGATGCCTGCTTGCCGAATATCATGGTGGA
AAATGGCCGCTTTTCTGGATTCATCGACTGTGGCCGGCTGGGTGTGGCGGACCGCTATCAGGACATAGCG
TTGGCTACCCGTGATATTGCTGAAGAGCTTGGCGGCGAATGGGCTGACCGCTTCCTCGTGCTTTACGGTA
TCGCCGCTCCCGATTCGCAGCGCATCGCCTTCTATCGCCTTCTTGACGAGTTCTTCTGAGCGGGACTCTG
GGGTTCGAAATGACCGACCAAGCGACGCCCAACCTGCCATCACGAGATTTCGATTCCACCGCCGCCTTCT
ATGAAAGGTTGGGCTTCGGAATCGTTTTCCGGGACGCCGGCTGGATGATCCTCCAGCGCGGGGATCTCAT
GCTGGAGTTCTTCGCCCACCCTAGGGGGAGGCTAACTGAAACACGGAAGGAGACAATACCGGAAGGAACC
CGCGCTATGACGGCAATAAAAAGACAGAATAAAACGCACGGTGTTGGGTCGTTTGTTCATAAACGCGGGG
TTCGGTCCCAGGGCTGGCACTCTGTCGATACCCCACCGAGACCCCATTGGGGCCAATACGCCCGCGTTTC
TTCCTTTTCCCCACCCCACCCCCCAAGTTCGGGTGAAGGCCCAGGGCTCGCAGCCAACGTCGGGGCGGCA
GGCCCTGCCATAGCCTCAGGTTACTCATATATACTTTAGATTGATTTAAAACTTCATTTTTAATTTAAAA
GGATCTAGGTGAAGATCCTTTTTGATAATCTCATGACCAAAATCCCTTAACGTGAGTTTTCGTTCCACTG
AGCGTCAGACCCCGTAGAAAAGATCAAAGGATCTTCTTGAGATCCTTTTTTTCTGCGCGTAATCTGCTGC
TTGCAAACAAAAAAACCACCGCTACCAGCGGTGGTTTGTTTGCCGGATCAAGAGCTACCAACTCTTTTTC
CGAAGGTAACTGGCTTCAGCAGAGCGCAGATACCAAATACTGTTCTTCTAGTGTAGCCGTAGTTAGGCCA
CCACTTCAAGAACTCTGTAGCACCGCCTACATACCTCGCTCTGCTAATCCTGTTACCAGTGGCTGCTGCC
AGTGGCGATAAGTCGTGTCTTACCGGGTTGGACTCAAGACGATAGTTACCGGATAAGGCGCAGCGGTCGG
GCTGAACGGGGGGTTCGTGCACACAGCCCAGCTTGGAGCGAACGACCTACACCGAACTGAGATACCTACA
GCGTGAGCTATGAGAAAGCGCCACGCTTCCCGAAGGGAGAAAGGCGGACAGGTATCCGGTAAGCGGCAGG
GTCGGAACAGGAGAGCGCACGAGGGAGCTTCCAGGGGGAAACGCCTGGTATCTTTATAGTCCTGTCGGGT
TTCGCCACCTCTGACTTGAGCGTCGATTTTTGTGATGCTCGTCAGGGGGGCGGAGCCTATGGAAAAACGC
CAGCAACGCGGCCTTTTTACGGTTCCTGGCCTTTTGCTGGCCTTTTGCTCA
