>Addgene plasmid #57467 | mEos3.2-MannII-N-10 | depositor partial sequence | sequence record 88600 | insert sequence
GCCATGCTAGTGACGTCAGATCCGCTAGCGCCACCATGAAGTTAAGTCGCCAGTTCACCGTGTTTGGCAG
CGCGATCTTCTGCGTCGTAATCTTCTCACTCTACCTGATGCTGGACAGGGGTCACTTGGACTACCCTCGG
GGCCCGCGCCAGGAGGGCTCCTTTCCGCAGGGCCAGCTTTCAATATTGCAAGAAAAGATTGACCATTTGG
AGCGTTTGCTCGCTGAGAACAACGAGATCATCTCAAATATCAGAGACTCAGTCATCAACCTGAGCGAGTC
TGTGGAGGACGGCCCGCGGGGGTCACCAGGCAACGCCAGCCAAGGCTCCATCCACCTCCACTCGCCACAG
TTGGCCCTGCAGGCTGACCCCAGCTCCGGATCGGATCCACCGGTCGCCACCATGAGTGCGATTAAGCCAG
ACATGAAGATCAAACTCCGTATGGAAGGCAACGTAAACGGGCACCACTTTGTGATCGACGGAGATGGTAC
AGGCAAGCCTTTTGAGGGAAAACAGAGTATGGATCTTGAAGTCAAAGAGGGCGGACCTCTGCCTTTTGCC
TTTGATATCCTGACCACTGCATTCCATTACGGCAACAGGGTATTCGCCAAATATCCAGACAACATACAAG
ACTATTTTAAGCAGTCGTTTCCTAAGGGGTATTCGTGGGAACGAAGCTTGACTTTCGAAGACGGGGGCAT
TTGCAACGCCAGAAACGACATAACAATGGAAGGGGACACTTTCTATAATAAAGTTCGATTTTATGGTACC
AACTTTCCCGCCAATGGTCCAGTTATGCAGAAGAAGACGCTGAAATGGGAGCCCTCCACTGAGAAAATGT
ATGTGCGTGATGGAGTGCTGACGGGTGATATTGAGATGGCTTTGTTGCTTGAAGGAAATGCCCATTACCG
ATGTGACTTCAGAACTACTTACAAAGCTAAGGAGAAGGGTGTCAAGTTACCAGGCGCCCACTTTGTGGAC
CACTGCATTGAGATTTTAAGCCATGACAAAGATTACAACAAGGTTAAGCTGTATGAGCATGCTGTTGCTC
ATTCTGGATTGCCTGACAATGCCAGACGATAAGCGGCCGCGACTCTAGATCATAATCAGCCATACCACAT
TGTAGAGATGCT
